Addgene plasmid #231075: pLS403
Purpose: (Empty Backbone) Minimal integrating shuttle vector depleted of restriction sites outside the polylinker region, yeast selection marker HIS3
Depositing lab: Sahand Jamal Rahi. Depositing organization: Swiss Federal Institute of Technology (EPFL). Publication: Minimal integrating shuttle vectors for Saccharomyces cerevisiae depleted of restriction sites outside the polylinker region. Scutteri L, Barth P, Rahi SJ. bioRxiv 2024.11.05.622133 10.1101/2024.11.05.622133.
Backbone
  Vector backbone: pLS403
  Backbone size (bp): 2677
  Vector type: Bacterial Expression, Yeast Expression ; Integrating
  Selectable markers: HIS3
Growth in bacteria
  Bacterial resistance: Ampicillin, 100 μg/mL
  Growth temperature: 37°C
  Growth strain: DH5alpha
  Copy number: High Copy
Gene/Insert
  Sequencing primers: 5′ M13 fwd; 3′ M13 rev
Terms and licenses: Academic/Nonprofit Terms; Industry Terms: Not Available to Industry
Depositor comments: Please visit https://doi.org/10.1101/2024.11.05.622133 for bioRxiv preprint.
How to cite: pLS403 was a gift from Sahand Jamal Rahi (Addgene plasmid # 231075 ; http://n2t.net/addgene:231075 ; RRID:Addgene_231075)
