[The description below was written by a language model from this plasmid's Addgene catalogue record and pLannotate feature annotations shown in this document.]
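Description:
pLS403 is a compact (2,677 bp) empty-backbone shuttle vector for Saccharomyces cerevisiae. It is designed as a minimal integrating plasmid from which restriction sites outside the polylinker have been removed, so that more of the enzymes cutting in the polylinker are usable as unique cloning sites. In E. coli it is maintained at high copy through a ColE1/pUC-type origin and selected with ampicillin via the bla gene (β-lactamase) under its own promoter. The feature table shows no yeast replication origin, centromere or 2μ element, consistent with the integrating classification. Stable maintenance in yeast therefore depends on recombination into the genome, typically after linearisation, although the record does not specify the intended target locus or cut site.

The yeast marker is the S. cerevisiae HIS3 gene with its native promoter, which allows selection of transformants by histidine prototrophy in a his3 auxotrophic host. Cloning takes place in a polylinker annotated as a fragment of the pUC18/19 multiple cloning site, followed by a very short lacZα remnant. M13 forward and reverse primers are listed for sequencing across inserts. At only a few codons, the lacZα fragment is unlikely to support blue/white screening, and the record does not claim that it does. A 16-nt match to the ADH1 promoter near the end of the sequence is too short to be a functional promoter and is probably incidental. No promoter or terminator for expressing an insert is annotated, so users must supply a complete expression cassette. The vector suits single-copy or stable chromosomal integration of constructs in yeast.
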