Features (pLannotate 1.2.2; 8 found; start..end, strand, type, name):
      1..64      +  promoter       AmpR promoter: bla
     65..924     +  CDS            AmpR (fragment): β-lactamase; bla; confers resistance to ampicillin, carbenicillin, and related antibiotics
    948..1536    +  rep_origin     ori: high-copy-number ColE1/pMB1/pBR322/pUC origin of replication
   1559..1603    +  misc_feature   MCS (fragment): pUC18/19 multiple cloning site
   1610..1626    +  CDS            lacZα (fragment): LacZα fragment of β-galactosidase; lacZ fragment
   1627..1814    +  promoter       HIS3 promoter: S. cerevisiae HIS3
   1815..2474    +  CDS            HIS3: HIS7_YEAST - Experimental evidence at protein level: Swiss-Prot protein existence level 1. From Saccharomyces cerevisiae (strain ATCC 204508 / S288c) (Baker's yeast).
   2652..2667    +  promoter       ADH1 promoter (fragment): S. cerevisiae ADH1; promoter for alcohol dehydrogenase 1
>Addgene plasmid #231075 | pLS403 | addgene full sequence | sequence record 459792 | Addgene NGS Result
TATGTATCCGCTCATGAGACAATAACCCTGATAAATGCTTCAATAATATTGAAAAAGGAAGAGTATGAGT
ATTCAACATTTCCGTGTCGCCCTTATTCCCTTTTTTGCGGCATTTTGCCTTCCTGTTTTTGCTCACCCAG
AAACGCTGGTGAAAGTAAAAGATGCAGAAGATCAGTTGGGTGCGCGAGTGGGTTACATCGAACTGGACCT
CAACAGTGGTAAGATACTAGAGAGTTTTCGCCCCGAAGAACGATTCCCAATGATGTCCACTTTTAAGGTT
CTGCTATGTGGCGCGGTATTATCCCGTATTGACGCGGGGCAAGAGCAACTAGGTCGCCGCATACACTATT
CTCAGAATGACTTGGTTGAGTATTCACCAGTCACAGAAAAGCATCTTACGGATGGCATGACAGTAAGAGA
ATTATGTAGTGCTGCCATAACGATGAGTGATAACACGGCGGCGAACTTACTTCTGACAACGATTGGAGGA
CCAAAGGAGCTAACCGCTTTTTTGCACAACATGGGGGATCATGTAACTCGCCTTGATCGTTGGGAACCAG
AGCTGAATGAAGCCATACCAAACGACGAGCGTGACACCACGATGCCTGTTGCTATGGCAACAACCTTGCG
GAAACTATTAACTGGCGAACTACTTACTCTAGCTTCCCGGCAACAGTTAATAGACTGGATGGAGGCTGAT
AAAGTTGCAGGACCACTTCTGCGCTCTGCGCTTCCGGCTGGCTGGTTTATTGCTGATAAATCTGGGGCCG
GAGAGCGTGGGTCACGCGGTATCATAGCAGCACTAGGGCCAGATGGTAAGCCCTCCCGTATCGTAGTTAT
CTACACGACGGGGAGCCAGGCAACTATGGATGAACGAAATAGACAGATCGCTGAGATAGGTGCGTCACTG
ATTAAGCATTGGTAGTAGAAAAGATCAAAGGATCTTCTTGAGATCCTTTTTTTCTGCGCGTAATCTGCTG
CTTGCAAACAAAAAAACCACCGCTACCAGCGGTGGTTTGTTTGCCGGATCAAGAGCTACCAACTCTTTTT
CCGAAGGTAACTGGCTTCAGCAGAGCGCAGATACCAAATACTGTCCTTCTAGTGTAGCCGTAGTTAGGCC
ACCACTTCAAGAACTCTGTAGCACCGCCTACATACCTCGCTCTGCTAATCCTGTTACCAGTGGCTGCTGC
CAGTGGCGATAAGTCGTGTCTTACCGGGTTGGACTCAAGACGATAGTTACCGGATAAGGCGCAGCGGTCG
GGCTGAACGGGGGGTTCGTGCACACAGCCCAGCTTGGAGCGAACGACCTACACCGAACTGAGATACCTAC
AGCGTGAGCTATGAGAAAGCGCCACGCTTCCCGAAGGGAGAAAGGCGGACAGGTATCCGGTAAGCGGCAG
GGTCGGAACAGGAGAGCGCACGAGGGAGCTTCCAGGGGGAAACGCCTGGTATCTTTATAGTCCTGTCGGG
TTTCGCCACCTCTGACTTGAGCGTCGATTTTTGTGATGCTCGTCAGGGGGGCGGAGCCTATGGAAACAGG
AAACAGCTATGACGCGCGCGAGCTCGGTACCCGGGATCCTCTAGAGTCGACCTGCAGGCATGCCCTAGGA
CTGGCCGTCGTTTTACCTAGTACACTCTATATTTTTTTATGCCTCGGTAATGATTTTCATTTTTTTTTTT
CCACCTAGCGGATGACTCTTTTTTTTTCTTAGCGATTGGCATTATCACATAATGAATTATACATTATATA
AAGTAATGTGATTTCTTCGAAGAATATACTAAAAAATGAGCAGGCAAGATAAACGAAGGCAAAGATGACA
GAGCAGAAAGCCCTAGTAAAGCGTATTACAAATGAAACCAAGATTCAGATTGCGATTTCTTTAAAGGGTG
GTCCCCTAGCGATAGAACACTCGATCTTCCCAGAAAAAGAGGCAGAAGCAGTAGCAGAACAGGCCACACA
ATCGCAAGTGATTAACGTCCACACAGGTATAGGGTTTCTGGACCACATGATTCATGCTCTCGCCAAGCAC
TCCGGCTGGTCGCTAATCGTTGAGTGCATTGGTGACTTACACATAGACGACCATCACACCACTGAGGACT
GCGGGATTGCTCTGGGTCAGGCTTTTAAAGAGGCTCTAGGGGCCGTGCGTGGAGTAAAAAGGTTTGGATC
AGGATTTGCGCCTTTGGATGAGGCACTTTCCAGGGCGGTTGTTGATCTTTCGAACAGGCCATACGCAGTT
GTCGAACTTGGTTTGCAAAGGGAGAAAGTAGGTGATCTCTCTTGCGAGATGATCCCGCATTTTCTTGAAA
GTTTTGCAGAGGCAAGCAGAATTACCCTCCACGTTGATTGTCTGCGAGGCAAGAATGACCATCACCGTAG
CGAGAGTGCGTTCAAGGCTCTTGCGGTTGCCATAAGAGAAGCCACCTCGCCCAATGGAACCAACGATGTT
CCCTCCACCAAAGGTGTTCTTATGTAGTGACACCGATTATTTAAAGCTGCATCATACGATATATATATAT
GTGTATATATGTATATCTATGAATGTCAGTAAGTATGTATATGAACAGTATGATACTGAAAATGACAAGG
TAATACATCATTCTATATGTGTCATTCTGAACGAGGCGCGTTTTCCTTTTTTCTTTTTGCTTTTTCTTTT
TTTTTCTCTTGAACTCG
